>Addgene plasmid #25014 | pMEND-Lx-Int | depositor full sequence | sequence record 11545 | Author sequence
GCGGATAACAATTTCACACAGGAAACAGCTATGACATGATTACGAATTAGCCCGCCTAATGAGCGGGCTT
TTTTTTGAATTAGCCCGCCTAATGAGCGGGCTTTTTTTTGAATTCGAGCTCGGTACCTCTAGATCACGAT
TCGCTCGAGGTCAATGACGCTGTGCGGGAGTGAGAGAATCCGTCGATCAGTGCTGTCAGGCCGAAATCGA
ATTCCCGGTCGCGTTCAGGAACGCTCGCATTGCCGACCTCTGCGGTTTGCTCCTCCAGTACGACACCGAC
GGTGTATCGGCTGACCGCGATGAGCATGCTGATGGCTGTCTGTTCATCGAATCCCTGAGACACGAGAAGC
CCGACTTGCTGACCGGAAGCCTCAGCTCCTTCGTCGGTGTCGTCGCCGGATGGTCTGCGGTGGTGCTCAG
CGTGGAGACGCGCACCGTCACGGACCGCGTGTAGTGCGTGGCGGAAACTTCTTGCGTTTCGCAAGAGAAA
TGCGTCCCATTTCTCGTCGGACTCGGGGAAGGAAGCGTGATGCTCTCGGTCAAGCACGTCGCTCGCCAGC
GCTGCGAGGAGTTCGGCCTTCGTGCGGAAGTGCCAGTAGAGGGTGGGCTGCTGTACCTGTAAGTGAGCCG
CCAGCGCGCGAGTGGTGAAGCCATCGAGCCCAGTCTCGTCGAGCACCTGCCGGGCCCCGAGCAACACGGA
CGTGCGGTCGAGACGCTTCCGGTGGTGAGTCATAGTTGCACTTTATCATCGATAACTTTATCTTAGATAA
AGTGACTGCTCGCTACTCTCATCTGACTGCTCGCTACTCTCATCGTGGAATCCTGACAGGATCCGGAGGA
AATGTTATGAAATTTGGAAACTTCCTTCTCACTTATCAGCCACCTGAGCTATCTCAGACCGAAGTGATGA
AGCGATTGGTTAATCTGGGCAAAGCGTCTGAAGGTTGTGGCTTCGACACCGTTTGGTTGCTAGAGCACCA
CTTCACTGAATTTGGGTTGTTAGGGAATCCTTATGTTGCTGCCGCACACCTATTAGGTGCGACAGAAACG
CTCAACGTTGGCACTGCAGCTATCGTATTGCCGACTGCCCATCCGGTTCGACAAGCAGAAGACGTAAACC
TACTGGATCAAATGTCAAAAGGACGATTCCGTTTTGGTATTTGTCGCGGTTTGTACGATAAAGATTTTCG
TGTCTTTGGTACAGACATGGATAACAGCCGAGCCTTAATGGACTGTTGGTATGACTTGATGAAAGAAGGC
TTCAATGAAGGCTATATCGCGGCGGATAACGAACATATTAAGTTCCCGAAAATCCAACTGAATCCATCGG
CTTACACACAAGGTGGTGCTCCTGTTTATGTCGTCGCGGAGTCAGCATCAACGACAGAATGGGCTGCAGA
GCGTGGCCTACCAATGATTCTAAGCTGGATCATCAACACTCACGAGAAGAAAGCGCAGCTTGATCTTTAC
AACGAAGTCGCGACTGAACATGGCTACGATGTGACTAAGATTGACCACTGTTTGTCTTACATCACCTCCG
TCGATCATGACTCAAATAGAGCCAAAGATATTTGCCGCAACTTCTTGGGCCATTGGTACGACTCATACGT
GAATGCCACCAAGATTTTTGACGACTCTGACCAAACAAAAGGTTACGACTTCAATAAAGGTCAATGGCGT
GATTTTGTGTTGAAAGGCCACAAAGACACCAATCGCCGAATTGATTACAGCTACGAAATCAACCCAGTAG
GGACGCCTGAAGAGTGTATCGCGATTATCCAGCAAGATATTGATGCGACGGGTATTGACAATATTTGTTG
TGGTTTTGAAGCAAACGGTTCTGAAGAAGAAATTATCGCATCTATGAAGCTATTCCAGTCTGATGTGATG
CCATATCTCAAAGAAAAACAGTAATTAATATTTTCTAAAAGGAAAGAGACATGAAATTTGGATTATTCTT
CCTCAATTTTATGAACTCAAAGCGTTCTTCTGATCAAGTCATCGAAGAAATGTTAGATACCGCACATTAC
GTAGATCAGTTGAAGTTTGACACGTTGGCTGTTTACGAAAACCATTTCTCGAACAATGGTGTGGTTGGTG
CCCCACTAACAGTGGCTGGTTTTTTACTTGGTATGACAAAGAACGCCAAAGTGGCTTCGTTGAATCACGT
CATTACCACGCATCATCCAGTACGTGTGGCGGAAGAAGCGTGTCTACTTGACCAAATGAGTGAAGGCCGT
TTTGCCTTTGGCTTTAGTGATTGTGAAAAGAGTGCAGATATGCGCTTCTTTAATCGACCAACGGATTCTC
AGTTTCAGTTGTTCAGTGAGTGTCACAAGATCATCAATGATTCATTCACTACTGGGTACTGCCATCCAAA
CAATGATTTTTATAGTTTTCCTAAAATCTCCGTTAACCCACACGCGTTCACTGAAGGCGGTCCTGCGCAA
TTTGTGAATGCGACGAGCAAAGAAGTGGTTGAATGGGCGGCTAAGTTAGGGCTTCCACTCGTGTTTAGAT
GGGACGACTCAAACGCTCAAAGAAAAGAATACGCCGGTTTGTACCACGAAGTTGCTCAGGCACATGGTGT
CGATGTTAGTCAGGTTCGACACAAGCTGACGCTGCTGGTCAACCAAAATGTAGATGGTGAAGCAGCAAGG
GCAGAAGCTCGCGTGTATTTGGAAGAGTTTGTCCGTGAATCTTACTCAAATACCGACTTTGAGCAAAAAA
TGGGAGAGCTGTTGTCAGAAAATGCCATCGGTACTTATGAAGAAAGTACTCAGGCAGCGCGAGTTGCGAT
TGAGTGTTGTGGTGCCGCGGACCTATTGATGTCTTTTGAGTCGATGGAAGATAAAGCGCAGCAAAGAGCG
GTTATCGATGTGGTAAACGCCAACATCGTCAAATACCACTCGTAAACTAGTGCATGCGTGACACAAGAAT
CCCTGTTACTTCTCGACCGTATTGATTCGGATGATTCCTACGCGAGCCTGCGGAACGACCAGGAATTCTG
GGAGCCGCTGGCCCGCCGAGCCCTGGAGGAGCTCGGGCTGCCGGTGCCGCCGGTGCTGCGGGTGCCCGGC
GAGAGCACCAACCCCGTACTGGTCGGCGAGCCCGGCCCGGTGATCAAGCTGTTCGGCGAGCACTGGTGCG
GTCCGGAGAGCCTCGCGTCGGAGTCGGAGGCGTACGCGGTCCTGGCGGACGCCCCGGTGCCGGTGCCCCG
CCTCCTCGGCCGCGGCGAGCTGCGGCCCGGCACCGGAGCCTGGCCGTGGCCCTACCTGGTGATGAGCCGG
ATGACCGGCACCACCTGGCGGTCCGCGATGGACGGCACGACCGACCGGAACGCGCTGCTCGCCCTGGCCC
GCGAACTCGGCCGGGTGCTCGGCCGGCTGCACAGGGTGCCGCTGACCGGGAACACCGTGCTCACCCCCCA
TTCCGAGGTCTTCCCGGAACTGCTGCGGGAACGCCGCGCGGCGACCGTCGAGGACCACCGCGGGTGGGGC
TACCTCTCGCCCCGGCTGCTGGACCGCCTGGAGGACTGGCTGCCGGACGTGGACACGCTGCTGGCCGGCC
GCGAACCCCGGTTCGTCCACGGCGACCTGCACGGGACCAACATCTTCGTGGACCTGGCCGCGACCGAGGT
CACCGGGATCGTCGACTTCACCGACGTCTATGCGGGAGACTCCCGCTACAGCCTGGTGCAACTGCATCTC
AACGCCTTCCGGGGCGACCGCGAGATCCTGGCCGCGCTGCTCGACGGGGCGCAGTGGAAGCGGACCGAGG
ACTTCGCCCGCGAACTGCTCGCCTTCACCTTCCTGCACGACTTCGAGGTGTTCGAGGAGACCCCGCTGGA
TCTCTCCGGCTTCACCGATCCGGAGGAACTGGCGCAGTTCCTCTGGGGGCCGCCAGACACCGCCCCCGGC
GCCTAAAAGCTTGGCACTGGCCGTCGTTTTACAACGTCGTGACTGGGAAAACCCTGGCGTTACCCAACTT
AATCGCCTTGCAGCACATCCCCCTTTCGCCAGCTGGCGTAATAGCGAAGAGGCCCGCACCGATCGCCCTT
CCCAACAGTTGCGCAGCCTGAATGGCGAATGGCGATAAGCTAGCCCAACCAGCCCGCGAACGGCTGGCAG
CCAGCGTAAGGCGCGGCTCATCGGGCGGCGTTCGCCACGATGTCCTGCACTTCGAGCCAAGCCTCGAACA
CCTGCTGGTGTGCACGACTCACCCGGTTGTTGACACCGCGCGCGGCCGTGCGGGCTCGGTGGGGCGGCTC
TGTCGCCCTTGCCAGCGTGAGTAGCGCGTACCTCACCTCGCCCAACAGGTCGCACACAGCCGATTCGTAC
GCCATAAAGCCAGGTGAGCCCACCAGCTCCGTAAGTTCGGGCGCTGTGTGGCTCGTACCCGCGCATTCAG
GCGGCAGGGGGTCTAACGGGTCTAAGGCGGCGTGTACGGCCGCCACAGCGGCTCTCAGCGGCCCGGAAAC
GTCCTTGAAACGACGTATGTGTTCCTCCTGGTTGGTACAGGTGGTTGGGGGTGCTCGGCTGTCGCTGGTG
TTCCACCACCAGGGCTCGACGGGAGAGCGGGGGAGTGTGCAGTTGTGGGGTGGCCCCTCAGCGAAATATC
TGACTTGGAGCTCGTGTCGGACCATACACCGGTGTACGATCGACTGCCAGGCATCAAATAAAACGAAAGG
CTCAGTCGAAAGACTGGGCCTTTCGTTTTATGCCATCATGGCCGCGGTGATCAGCTAGAGCCGTGAACGA
CAGGGCGAACGCCAGCCCGCCGACGGCGAGGGTTCCGACCGCTGCAACTCCCGGTGCAACCTTGTCCCGG
TCTATTCTCTTCACTGCACCAGCTCCAATCTGGTGTGAATGCCCCTCGTCTGTTCGCGCAGGCGGGGGGC
TCTATTCGTTTGTCAGCATCGAAAGTAGCCAGATCAGGGATGCGTTGCAACCGCGTATGCCCAGGTCAGA
AGAGTCGCACAAGAGTTGCAGACCCCTGGAAAGAAAAATGGCCAGAGGGCGAAAACACCCTCTGACCAGC
GGAGCGGGCGACGGGAATCGAACCCGCGTAGCTAGTTTGGAAGAATGGGTGTCTGCCGACCACATATATG
GGCCGGTCAAGATAGGTTTTTACCCCCTCTCGGCTGCATCCTCTAAGTGGAAAGAAATTGCAGGTCGTAG
AAGCGCGTTGAAGCCTGAGAGTTGCACAGGAGTTGCAACCCGGTAGCCTTGTTCACGACGAGAGGAGACC
TAGTTGGCACGTCGCGGATGGGGATCGCTGAAGACTCAGCGCAGCGGGAGGATCCAAGCCTCATACGTCA
ACCCGCAGGACGGTGTGAGGTACTACGCGCTGCAGACCTACGACAACAAGATGGACGCCGAAGCCTGGCT
CGCGGGCGAGAAGCGGCTCATCGAGATGGAGACCTGGACCCCTCCACAGGACCGGGCGAAGAAGGCAGCC
GCCAGCGCCATCACGCTGGAGGAGTACACCCGGAAGTGGCTCGTGGAGCGCGACCTCGCAGACGGCACCA
GGGATCTGTACAGCGGGCACGCGGAGCGCCGCATCTACCCGGTGCTAGGTGAAGTGGCGGTCACAGAGAT
GACGCCAGCTCTGGTGCGTGCGTGGTGGGCCGGGATGGGTAGGAAGCACCCGACTGCCCGCCGGCATGCC
TACAACGTCCTCCGGGCGGTGATGAACACAGCGGTCGAGGACAAGCTGATCGCAGAGAACCCGTGCCGGA
TCGAGCAGAAGGCAGCCGATGAGCGCGACGTAGAGGCGCTGACGCCTGAGGAGCTGGACATCGTCGCCGC
TGAGATCTTCGAGCACTACCGGATCGCGGCATACATCCTGGCGTGGACGAGCCTCCGGTTCGGAGAGCTG
ATCGAGCTTCGCCGCAAGGACATCGTGGACGACGGCATGACGATGAAGCTCCGGGTGCGCCGTGGCGCTT
CCCGCGTGGGGAACAAGATCGTCGTTGGCAACGCCAAGACCGTCCGGTCGAAGCGTCCTGTGACGGTTCC
GCCTCACGTCGCGGAGATGATCCGAGCGCACATGAAGGACCGTACGAAGATGAACAAGGGCCCCGAGGCA
TTCCTGGTGACCACGACGCAGGGCAACCGGCTGTCGAAGTCCGCGTTCACCAAGTCGCTGAAGCGTGGCT
ACGCCAAGATCGGTCGGCCGGAACTCCGCATCCACGACCTCCGCGCTGTCGGCGCTACGTTCGCCGCTCA
GGCAGGTGCGACGACCAAGGAGCTGATGGCCCGTCTCGGTCACACGACTCCTAGGATGGCGATGAAGTAC
CAGATGGCGTCTGAGGCCCGCGACGAGGCTATCGCTGAGGCGATGTCCAAGCTGGCCAAGACCTCCTGAA
ACGCAAAAAGCCCCCCTCCCAAGGACACTGAGTCCTAAAGAGGGGGGTTTCTTGTCAGTACGCGAAGAAC
CACGCCTGGCCGCGAGCGCCAGCACCGCCGCTCTGTGCGGAGACCTGGGCACCAGCCCCGCCGCCGCCAG
GAGCATTGCCGTTCCCGCCAGCTAGCAACAATTGGGGAGCGGGTGTCGCGGGGGTTCCGTGGGGGGTTCC
GTTGCAACGGGTCGGACAGGTAAAAGTCCTGGTAGACGCTAGTTTTCTGGTTTGGGCCATGCCTGTCTCG
TTGCGTGTTTCGTTGCGCCCGTTTTGAATACCAGCCAGACGAGACGGGGTTCTACGAATCTTGGTCGATA
CCAAGCCATTTCCGCTGAATATCGGGGAGCTCACCGCCAGAATCGGTGGTTGTGGTGATGTACGTGGCGA
ACTCCGTTGTAGTGCCTGTGGTGGCATCCGTGGCCACTCTCGTTGCACGGTTCGTTGTGCCGTTACAGGC
CCCGTTGACAGCTCACCGAACGTAGTTAAAACATGCTGGTCAAACTAGGTTTACCAACGATACGAGTCAG
CTCATCTAGGGCCAGTTCTAGGCGTTGTTCGTTGCGCGGTTCGTTGCGCATGTTTCGTGTGGTTGCTAGC
TTCACGCTGCCGCAAGCACTCAGGGCGCAAGGGCTGCTAAAGGAAGCGGAACACGTAGAAAGCCAGTCCG
CAGAAACGGTGCTGACCCCGGATGAATGTCAGCTACTGGGCTATCTGGACAAGGGAAAACGCAAGCGCAA
AGAGAAAGCAGGTAGCTTGCAGTGGGCTTACATGGCGATAGCTAGACTGGGCGGTTTTATGGACAGCAAG
CGAACCGGAATTGCCAGCTGGGGCGCCCTCTGGTAAGGTTGGGAAGCCCTGCAAAGTAAACTGGATGGCT
TTCTTGCCGCCAAGGATCTGATGGCGCAGGGATCAAGATCTGATCAAGAGACAGGATGAGGATCGTTTCG
CATGATTGAACAAGATGGATTGCACGCAGGTTCTCCGGCCGCTTGGGTGGAGAGGCTATTCGGCTATGAC
TGGGCACAACAGACAATCGGCTGCTCTGATGCCGCCGTGTTCCGGCTGTCAGCGCAGGGGCGCCCGGTTC
TTTTTGTCAAGACCGACCTGTCCGGTGCCCTGAATGAACTCCAAGACGAGGCAGCGCGGCTATCGTGGCT
GGCCACGACGGGCGTTCCTTGCGCAGCTGTGCTCGACGTTGTCACTGAAGCGGGAAGGGACTGGCTGCTA
TTGGGCGAAGTGCCGGGGCAGGATCTCCTGTCATCTCACCTTGCTCCTGCCGAGAAAGTATCCATCATGG
CTGATGCAATGCGGCGGCTGCATACGCTTGATCCGGCTACCTGCCCATTCGACCACCAAGCGAAACATCG
CATCGAGCGAGCACGTACTCGGATGGAAGCCGGTCTTGTCGATCAGGATGATCTGGACGAAGAGCATCAG
GGGCTCGCGCCAGCCGAACTGTTCGCCAGGCTCAAGGCGCGGATGCCCGACGGCGAGGATCTCGTCGTGA
CCCATGGCGATGCCTGCTTGCCGAATATCATGGTGGAAAATGGCCGCTTTTCTGGATTCATCGACTGTGG
CCGGCTGGGTGTGGCGGACCGCTATCAGGACATAGCGTTGGCTACCCGTGATATTGCTGAAGAGCTTGGC
GGCGAATGGGCTGACCGCTTCCTCGTGCTTTACGGTATCGCCGCTCCCGATTCGCAGCGCATCGCCTTCT
ATCGCCTTCTTGACGAGTTCTTCTGAGCGGGACTCTGGGGTTCGAAATGACCGACCAAGCGACGCCCAAC
CTGCCATCACGAGATTTCGATTCCACCGCCGCCTTCTATGAAAGGTTGGGCTTCGGAATCGTTTTCCGGG
ACGCCGGCTGGATGATCCTCCAGCGCGGGGATCTCATGCTGGAGTTCTTCGCCCACCCCAAAAGGATCTA
GGTGAAGATCCTTTTTGATAATCTCATGACCAAAATCCCTTAACGTGAGTTTTCGTTCCACTGAGCGTCA
GACCCCGTAGAAAAGATCAAAGGATCTTCTTGAGATCCTTTTTTTCTGCGCGTAATCTGCTGCTTGCAAA
CAAAAAAACCACCGCTACCAGCGGTGGTTTGTTTGCCGGATCAAGAGCTACCAACTCTTTTTCCGAAGGT
AACTGGCTTCAGCAGAGCGCAGATACCAAATACTGTTCTTCTAGTGTAGCCGTAGTTAGGCCACCACTTC
AAGAACTCTGTAGCACCGCCTACATACCTCGCTCTGCTAATCCTGTTACCAGTGGCTGCTGCCAGTGGCG
ATAAGTCGTGTCTTACCGGGTTGGACTCAAGACGATAGTTACCGGATAAGGCGCAGCGGTCGGGCTGAAC
GGGGGGTTCGTGCACACAGCCCAGCTTGGAGCGAACGACCTACACCGAACTGAGATACCTACAGCGTGAG
CTATGAGAAAGCGCCACGCTTCCCGAAGGGAGAAAGGCGGACAGGTATCCGGTAAGCGGCAGGGTCGGAA
CAGGAGAGCGCACGAGGGAGCTTCCAGGGGGAAACGCCTGGTATCTTTATAGTCCTGTCGGGTTTCGCCA
CCTCTGACTTGAGCGTCGATTTTTGTGATGCTCGTCAGGGGGGCGGAGCCTATGGAAAAACGCCAGCAAC
GCGGCCTTTTTACGGTTCCTGGCCTTTTGCTGGCCTTTTGCTCACATGTTCTTTCCTGCGTTATCCCCTG
ATTCTGTGGATAACCGTATTACCGCCTTTGAGTGAGCTGATACCGCTCGCCGCAGCCGAACGACCGAGCG
CAGCGAGTCAGTGAGCGAGGAAGCGGAAGAGCGCCCAATACGCAAACCGCCTCTCCCCGCGCGTTGGCCG
ATTCATTAATGCAGCTGGCACGACAGGTTTCCCGACTGGAAAGCGGGCAGTGAGCGCAACGCAATTAATG
TGAGTTAGCTCACTCATTAGGCACCCCAGGCTTTACACTTTATGCTTCCGGCTCGTATGTTGTGTGGAAT
TGTGA
Features (pLannotate 1.2.2; 17 found; start..end, strand, type, name):
    110..127     +  misc_feature   MCS (fragment): pUC18/19 multiple cloning site
    847..1911    +  CDS            luxA: LUXA_VIBHA - Experimental evidence at protein level: Swiss-Prot protein existence level 1. Light-emitting reaction in luminous bacteria. From Vibrio harveyi (Beneckea harveyi).
   1941..2912    +  CDS            luxB: LUXB_VIBHA - Experimental evidence at protein level: Swiss-Prot protein existence level 1. Light-emitting reaction in luminous bacteria. The specific role of the beta subunit is unknown, but it is absolutely required for bioluminescence activity. From Vibrio harveyi (Beneckea harveyi).
   2931..3923    +  CDS            hyg: KHYB_STRHY - Experimental evidence at protein level: Swiss-Prot protein existence level 1. The aminoglycoside phosphotransferases achieve inactivation of their antibiotic substrates by phosphorylation. From Streptomyces hygroscopicus.
   3935..4089    +  CDS            lacZα (fragment): LacZα fragment of β-galactosidase; lacZ fragment
   4675..4721    +  terminator     rrnB T1 terminator: transcription terminator T1 from the E. coli rrnB gene
   4701..4841    -  CDS            34.1 (fragment): VG341_BPMD2 - Protein predicted: Swiss-Prot protein existence level 4. Putative excisionase. From Mycobacterium phage D29 (Mycobacteriophage D29).
   5254..6366    +  CDS            33: VINT_BPML5 - Also known as int. Protein inferred from homology: Swiss-Prot protein existence level 3. Integrase is necessary for integration of the phage into the host genome by site-specific recombination. From Mycobacterium phage L5 (Mycobacteriophage L5).
   6428..6532    -  CDS            32 (fragment): VG32_BPML5 - Protein predicted: Swiss-Prot protein existence level 4. From Mycobacterium phage L5 (Mycobacteriophage L5).
   6971..7312    +  CDS            tnpA (fragment): TN5P_ECOLX - Also known as tnp. Experimental evidence at protein level: Swiss-Prot protein existence level 1. Mediates transposition of transposon Tn5 by a 'cut and paste' mechanism. First, the monomeric transposase binds the 19 bp inverted DNA repeats flanking the transposon. Then, dimerization of the DNA- bound transposase creates a synaptic DNA complex. After nicking of the first DNA strand, excision of the transposon proceeds through a series of intermediates. The transposase then mediates the insertion of the transposon at a new site by strand transfer. The activity of the wild- type tran
   7352..8143    +  CDS            neo: KKA2_KLEPN - Also known as kan, nptII. Experimental evidence at protein level: Swiss-Prot protein existence level 1. Resistance to kanamycin, neomycin, paromomycin, ribostamycin, butirosin and gentamicin B. From Klebsiella pneumoniae.
   8167..8319    +  CDS            ble (fragment): BLE_KLEPN - Experimental evidence at protein level: Swiss-Prot protein existence level 1. Binding protein with a strong affinity to the bleomycin family of antibiotics. Binds to CL990; an antimitotic-antibiotic compound. From Klebsiella pneumoniae.
   8430..9018    +  rep_origin     ori: high-copy-number ColE1/pMB1/pBR322/pUC origin of replication
   9201..9293    +  CDS            lacI (fragment): lac repressor; lacI; The lac repressor binds to the lac operator to inhibit transcription in E. coli. This inhibition can be relieved by adding lactose or isopropyl-β-D-thiogalactopyranoside (IPTG).
   9306..9327    +  protein_bind   CAP binding site: CAP binding activates transcription in the presence of cAMP. E. coli catabolite activator protein
   9342..9372    +  promoter       lac promoter: promoter for the E. coli lac operon
   9380..11      +  protein_bind   lac operator (across the origin): The lac repressor binds to the lac operator to inhibit transcription in E. coli. This inhibition can be relieved by adding lactose or isopropyl-β-D-thiogalactopyranoside (IPTG). lac repressor encoded by lacI
