[The description below was written by a language model from this plasmid's Addgene catalogue record and pLannotate feature annotations shown in this document.]
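Description:
pMEND-Lx-Int is a 9,385 bp E. coli–mycobacteria shuttle vector of the integrating type, built on the pSHK-LX backbone and catalogued as a bacterial expression plasmid. In E. coli it replicates from a high-copy ColE1/pUC-type origin. It carries no annotated mycobacterial replicon. Instead it contains the mycobacteriophage L5 integrase gene, flanked by fragments of neighbouring phage sequence, which catalyses site-specific recombination into the host chromosome. This is consistent with the record's note that the plasmid is high copy in E. coli but single copy in mycobacteria. Selection is by kanamycin through the Tn5-derived neo (nptII) gene, which sits between remnants of the Tn5 transposase and ble genes. A hygromycin phosphotransferase gene from Streptomyces hygroscopicus is also present, and hygromycin is listed as an additional selectable marker.

The payload is a bioluminescent reporter consisting of the Vibrio harveyi luxA and luxB genes, which encode the alpha and beta subunits of bacterial luciferase. They lie in tandem, with the hyg coding sequence immediately downstream in the same orientation, followed by a lacZα fragment and an rrnB T1 terminator. Because only luxAB is present, without the substrate-synthesis genes, light output would normally require exogenous aldehyde substrate. The associated publication describes improved tetracycline-inducible vectors for mycobacteria, so the lux reporter presumably reads out such a regulated promoter. However, the feature table annotates no tet repressor, tet operator or mycobacterial promoter, and the roughly 700 bp upstream of luxA is unannotated, so the controlling element is not stated in the record. The lac promoter, operator, CAP site and MCS fragment appear to be pUC-derived cloning remnants.
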