Addgene plasmid #25014: pMEND-Lx-Int
Depositing lab: Brian Robertson. Depositing organization: Imperial College London. Publication: Improved mycobacterial tetracycline inducible vectors. Williams KJ, Joyce G, Robertson BD. Plasmid. 2010 Sep;64(2):69-73. doi: 10.1016/j.plasmid.2010.04.003. Epub 2010 Apr 29. PubMed 20434484.
Backbone
  Vector backbone: pSHK-LX
  Backbone size w/o insert (bp): 9385
  Vector type: Bacterial Expression
  Selectable markers: Hygromycin
Growth in bacteria
  Bacterial resistance: Kanamycin, 50 μg/mL
  Growth temperature: 37°C
  Growth strain: DH5alpha
  Growth instructions: High copy number in E. coli. Single copy in mycobacteria.
  Copy number: Low Copy
Gene/Insert
  Gene/Insert name: pMEND-Lx-Int
  Insert size (bp): 9385
  Cloning method: Restriction Enzyme
  Sequencing primers: 5′ N/A
Terms and licenses: Academic/Nonprofit Terms; Industry Terms: Not Available to Industry
How to cite: pMEND-Lx-Int was a gift from Brian Robertson (Addgene plasmid # 25014 ; http://n2t.net/addgene:25014 ; RRID:Addgene_25014)
