>Addgene plasmid #25014 | pMEND-Lx-Int | addgene partial sequence | sequence record 30974 | 25014 with pMC1M-Int (ttcctcctggttggtacagg)
GAGCGGGGGAGTGTGCAGTTGTGGGGTGGCCCCTCAGCGAAATATCTGACTTGGAGCTCGTGTCGGACCA
TACACCGGTGTACGATCGACTGCCAGGCATCAAATAAAACGAAAGGCTCAGTCGAAAGACTGGGCCTTTC
GTTTTATGCCATCATGGCCGCGGTGATCAGCTAGAGCCGTGAACGACAGGGCGAACGCCAGCCCGCCGAC
GGCGAGGGTTCCGACCGCTGCAACTCCCGGTGCAACCTTGTCCCGGTCTATTCTCTTCACTGCACCAGCT
CCAATCTGGTGTGAATGCCCCTCGTCTGTACGCGCAGGCGGGGGGCTCTATTCGTTTGTCAGCATCGAAA
GTAGCCAGATCAGGGATGCGTTGCAACCGCGTATGCCCAGGTCAGAAGAGTCGCACAAGAGTTGCAGACC
CCTGGAAAGAAAAATGGCCAGAGGGCGAAAACACCCTCTGACCAGCGGAGCGGGCGACGGGAATCGAACC
CGCGTAGCTAGTTTGGAAGAATGGGTGTCTGCCGACCACATATATGGGCCGGTCAAGATAGGTTTTTACC
CCCTCTCGGCTGCATCCTCTAAGTGGAAAGAAATTGCAGGTCGTAGAAGCGCGTTGAAGCCTGAGAGTTG
CACAGGAGTTGCAACCCGGTAGCCTTGTTCACGACGAGAGGAGACCTAGTTGGCACGTCGCGGATGGGGA
TCGCTGAAGACTCAGCGCAGCGGGAGGATCCAAGCCTCATACGTCAACCCGCAGGACGGTGTGAGGTACT
ACGCGCTGCAGACCTACGACAACAAGATGGACGCCGAAGCCTGGCTCGCGGGCGAGAAGCGGCTCATCGA
GATGGAGACCTGGNCCCCTCCACAGGACCGGGC
