>Addgene plasmid #25014 | pMEND-Lx-Int | addgene partial sequence | sequence record 30975 | 25014 with lac-Promoter
AATTAGCCCGCCTAATGAGCGGGCTTTTTTTTGAATTCGAGCTCGGTACCTCTAGATCACGATTCGCTCG
AGGTCAATGACGCTGTGCGGGAGTGAGAGAATCCGTCGATCAGTGCTGTCAGGCCGAAATCGAATTCCCG
GTCGCGTTCAGGAACGCTCGCATTGCCGACCTCTGCGGTTTGCTCCTCCAGTACGACACCGACGGTGTAT
CGGCTGACCGCGATGAGCATGCTGATGGCTGTCTGTTCATCGAATCCCTGAGACACGAGAAGCCCGACTT
GCTGACCGGAAGCCTCAGCTCCTTCGTCGGTGTCGTCGCCGGATGGTCTGCGGTGGTGCTCAGCGTGGAG
ACGCGCACCGTCACGGACCGCGTGTAGTGCGTGGCGGAAACTTCTTGCGTTTCGCAAGAGAAATGCGTCC
CATTTCTCGTCGGACTCGGGGAAGGAAGCGTGATGCTCTCGGTCAAGCACGTCGCTCGCCAGCGCTGCGA
GGAGTTCGGCCTTCGTGCGGAAGTGCCAGTAGAGGGTGGGCTGCTGTACCTGTAAGTGAGCCGCCAGCGC
GCGAGTGGTGAAGCCATCGAGCCCAGTCTCGTCGAGCACCTGCCGGGCCCCGAGCAACACGGACGTGCGG
TCGAGACGCTTCCGGTGGTGAGTCATAGTTGCACTTTATCATCGATAACTTTATCTTAGATAAAGTGACT
GCTCGCTACTCTCATCTGACTGCTCGCTACTCTCATCGTGGAATCCTGACAGGATCCGGANGAAATGTTA
TGAAATTTGGAAACTTCCTCCTCACTTATCAGCCACCTGAGCTATCTCAGACCGAAGTGATGAAGCGATT
GGTANATCTGGGNCAAAGCGTCTGN
